>Addgene plasmid #153575 | pGBW-m4133146 | addgene full sequence | sequence record 300164 | Ginkgo NGS Result
CACCATGTTCCACTTGGTGGATTTTCAGGTCACGATCGCAGAAATACTGCTAATTATCATGCGAACCTTC
AAGGTTAGCATTTGGAACCTGGACTACATCATTAATCTCATCATAAAAAACCTTAGTAAGTCTTTAACTG
AGAATAAATATTCCCAACTGGATGAGGAACAGCCAATGGAGATTGACGAAAACCTTTACTTTCAGTCGAA
GAGGCGATGGAAAAAGAATTTTATCGCGGTGAGTGCAGCCAACAGATTCAAAAAGATATCCTCGTCTGGT
GCCCTCTAAGCTAGCTTGACTGACTGAGATACAGCGTACCTTCAGCTCACAGACATGATAAGATACATTG
ATGAGTTTGGACAAACCACAACTAGAATGCAGTGAAAAAAATGCTTTATTTGTGAAATTTGTGATGCTAT
TGCTTTATTTGTAACCATTATAAGCTGCAATAAACAAGTTAACAACAACAATTGCATTCATTTTATGTTT
CAGGTTCAGGGGGAGGTGTGGGAGGTTTTTTAAAGCAAGTAAAACCTCTACAAATGTGGTATTGGCCCAT
CTCTATCGGTATCGTAGCATAACCCCTTGGGGCCTCTAAACGGGTCTTGAGGGGTTTTTTGTGCCCCTCG
GGCCGGATTGCTATCTACCGGCATTGGCGCAGAAAAAAATGCCTGATGCGACGCTGCGCGTCTTATACTC
CCACATATGCCAGATTCAGCAACGGATACGGCTTCCCCAACTTGCCCACTTCCATACGTGTCCTCCTTAC
CAGAAATTTATCCTTAAGGTCGTCAGCTATCCTGCAGGCGATCTCTCGATTTCGATCAAGACATTCCTTT
AATGGTCTTTTCTGGACACCACTAGGGGTCAGAAGTAGTTCATCAAACTTTCTTCCCTCCCTAATCTCAT
TGGTTACCTTGGGCTATCGAAACTTAATTAACCAGTCAAGTCAGCTACTTGGCGAGATCGACTTGTCTGG
GTTTCGACTACGCTCAGAATTGCGTCAGTCAAGTTCGATCTGGTCCTTGCTATTGCACCCGTTCTCCGAT
TACGAGTTTCATTTAAATCATGTGAGCAAAAGGCCAGCAAAAGGCCAGGAACCGTAAAAAGGCCGCGTTG
CTGGCGTTTTTCCATAGGCTCCGCCCCCCTGACGAGCATCACAAAAATCGACGCTCAAGTCAGAGGTGGC
GAAACCCGACAGGACTATAAAGATACCAGGCGTTTCCCCCTGGAAGCTCCCTCGTGCGCTCTCCTGTTCC
GACCCTGCCGCTTACCGGATACCTGTCCGCCTTTCTCCCTTCGGGAAGCGTGGCGCTTTCTCATAGCTCA
CGCTGTAGGTATCTCAGTTCGGTGTAGGTCGTTCGCTCCAAGCTGGGCTGTGTGCACGAACCCCCCGTTC
AGCCCGACCGCTGCGCCTTATCCGGTAACTATCGTCTTGAGTCCAACCCGGTAAGACACGACTTATCGCC
ACTGGCAGCAGCCACTGGTAACAGGATTAGCAGAGCGAGGTATGTAGGCGGTGCTACAGAGTTCTTGAAG
TGGTGGCCTAACTACGGCTACACTAGAAGAACAGTATTTGGTATCTGCGCTCTGCTGAAGCCAGTTACCT
TCGGAAAAAGAGTTGGTAGCTCTTGATCCGGCAAACAAACCACCGCTGGTAGCGGTGGTTTTTTTGTTTG
CAAGCAGCAGATTACGCGCAGAAAAAAAGGATCTCAAGAAGATCCTTTGATCTTTTCTACGGGGTCTGAC
GCTCAGTGGAACGAAAACTCACGTTAAGGGATTTTGGTCATGAGATTATCAAAAAGGATCTTCACCTAGA
TCCTTTTAAATTAAAAATGAAGTTTTAAATCAATCTAAAGTATATATGAGTAAACTTGGTCTGACAGTTA
CCAATGCTTAATCAGTGAGGCACCTATCTCAGCGATCTGTCTATTTCGTTCATCCATAGTTGCATTTAAA
TTTCCGAACTCTCCAAGGCCCTCGTCGGAAAATCTTCAAACCTTTCGTCCGATCCATCTTGCAGGCTACC
TCTCGAACGAACTATCGCAAGTCTCTTGGCCGGCCTTGCGCCTTGGCTATTGCTTGGCAGCGCCTATCGC
CAGGTATTACTCCAATCCCGAATATCCGAGATCGGGATCACCCGAGAGAAGTTCAACCTACATCCTCAAT
CCCGATCTATCCGAGATCCGAGGAATATCGAAATCGGGGCGCGCCTGGTGTACCGAGAACGATCCTCTCA
GTGCGAGTCTCGACGATCCATATCGTTGCTTGGCAGTCAGCCAGTCGGAATCCAGCTTGGGACCCAGGAA
GTCCAATCGTCAGATATTGTACTCAAGCCTGGTCACGGCAGCGTACCGATCTGTTTAAACCTAGATATTG
ATAGTCTGATCGGTCAACGTATAATCGAGTCCTAGCTTTTGCAAACATCTATCAAGAGACAGGATCAGCA
GGAGGCTTTCGCATGAGTATTCAACATTTCCGTGTCGCCCTTATTCCCTTTTTTGCGGCATTTTGCCTTC
CTGTTTTTGCTCACCCAGAAACGCTGGTGAAAGTAAAAGATGCTGAAGATCAGTTGGGTGCGCGAGTGGG
TTACATCGAACTGGATCTCAACAGCGGTAAGATCCTTGAGAGTTTTCGCCCCGAAGAACGCTTTCCAATG
ATGAGCACTTTTAAAGTTCTGCTATGTGGCGCGGTATTATCCCGTATTGACGCCGGGCAAGAGCAACTCG
GTCGCCGCATACACTATTCTCAGAATGACTTGGTTGAGTATTCACCAGTCACAGAAAAGCATCTTACGGA
TGGCATGACAGTAAGAGAATTATGCAGTGCTGCCATAACCATGAGTGATAACACTGCGGCCAACTTACTT
CTGACAACGATTGGAGGACCGAAGGAGCTAACCGCTTTTTTGCACAACATGGGGGATCATGTAACTCGCC
TTGATCGTTGGGAACCGGAGCTGAATGAAGCCATACCAAACGACGAGCGTGACACCACGATGCCTGTAGC
AATGGCAACAACCTTGCGTAAACTATTAACTGGCGAACTACTTACTCTAGCTTCCCGGCAACAGTTGATA
GACTGGATGGAGGCGGATAAAGTTGCAGGACCACTTCTGCGCTCGGCCCTTCCGGCTGGCTGGTTTATTG
CTGATAAATCTGGAGCCGGTGAGCGTGGGTCTCGCGGTATCATTGCAGCACTGGGGCCAGATGGTAAGCC
CTCCCGTATCGTAGTTATCTACACGACGGGGAGTCAGGCAACTATGGATGAACGAAATAGACAGATCGCT
GAGATAGGTGCCTCACTGATTAAGCATTGGTAACCGATTCTAGGTGCATTGGCGCAGAAAAAAATGCCTG
ATGCGACGCTGCGCGTCTTATACTCCCACATATGCCAGATTCAGCAACGGATACGGCTTCCCCAACTTGC
CCACTTCCATACGTGTCCTCCTTACCAGAAATTTATCCTTAAGATCCCGAATCGTTTAAACTCGACTCTG
GCTCTATCGAATCTCCGTCGTTTCGAGCTTACGCGAACAGCCGTGGCGCTCATTTGCTCGTCGGGCATCG
AATCTCGTCAGCTATCGTCAGCTTACCTTTTTGGCAGCGATCGCGGCTCCCGACATCTTGGACCATTAGC
TCCACAGGTATCTTCTTCCCTCTAGTGGTCATAACAGCAGCTTCAGCTACCTCTCAATTCAAAAAACCCC
TCAAGACCCGTTTAGAGGCCCCAAGGGGTTATGCTATCAATCGTTGCGTTACACACACAAAAAACCAACA
CACATCCATCTTCGATGGATAGCGATTTTATTATCTAACTGCTGATCGAGTGTAGCCAGATCTAGTAATC
AATTACGGGGTCATTAGTTCATAGCCCATATATGGAGTTCCGCGTTACATAACTTACGGTAAATGGCCCG
CCTGGCTGACCGCCCAACGACCCCCGCCCATTGACGTCAATAATGACGTATGTTCCCATAGTAACGCCAA
TAGGGACTTTCCATTGACGTCAATGGGTGGAGTATTTACGGTAAACTGCCCACTTGGCAGTACATCAAGT
GTATCATATGCCAAGTACGCCCCCTATTGACGTCAATGACGGTAAATGGCCCGCCTGGCATTATGCCCAG
TACATGACCTTATGGGACTTTCCTACTTGGCAGTACATCTACGTATTAGTCATCGCTATTACCATGCTGA
TGCGGTTTTGGCAGTACATCAATGGGCGTGGATAGCGGTTTGACTCACGGGGATTTCCAAGTCTCCACCC
CATTGACGTCAATGGGAGTTTGTTTTGGCACCAAAATCAACGGGACTTTCCAAAATGTCGTAACAACTCC
GCCCCATTGACGCAAATGGGCGGTAGGCGTGTACGGTGGGAGGTCTATATAAGCAGAGCTGGTTTAGTGA
ACCGTCAGATCAGATCTTTGTCGATCCTACCATCCACTCGACACACCCGCCAGCGGCCGC
Features (pLannotate 1.2.2; 17 found; start..end, strand, type, name):
      5..187     +  CDS            NS6_SARS2: Experimental evidence at protein level: Swiss-Prot protein existence level 1. Disrupts cell nuclear import complex formation by tethering karyopherin alpha 2 and karyopherin beta 1 to the membrane. Retention of import factors at the ER/Golgi membrane leads to a loss of transport into the nucleus. Thereby prevents STAT1 nuclear translocation in response to interferon signaling, thus blocking the expression of interferon stimulated genes (ISGs) that display multiple antiviral activities (PubMed:33097660). Suppresses IFN-beta production possibly by blocking IRF3 nuclear translocation (PubMed:3297
    215..231     +  CDS            CBP (fragment): calmodulin-binding peptide derived from skeletal muscle myosin light chain kinase; binds calmodulin with nanomolar affinity in the presence of calcium
    339..460     -  polyA_signal   SV40 poly(A) signal: SV40 polyadenylation signal
    483..552     -  CDS            large T antigen (fragment): large T antigen from SV40 (simian virus 40)
    575..621     +  terminator     T7 terminator: transcription terminator for bacteriophage T7 RNA polymerase
    651..787     +  terminator     rrnG terminator: transcription terminator from the E. coli ribosomal RNA rrnG operon (Albrechtsen et al., 1991)
    832..903     +  misc_feature   3' β-globin insulator: insulator downstream of the human β-globin locus (Farrell et al., 2002)
   1129..1717    -  rep_origin     ori: high-copy-number ColE1/pMB1/pBR322/pUC origin of replication
   1889..1953    -  CDS            bla(M) (fragment): β-lactamase lacking the signal sequence; bla(M); allows cytosolic expression of β-lactamase
   2463..3323    +  CDS            AmpR: β-lactamase; bla; confers resistance to ampicillin, carbenicillin, and related antibiotics
   3336..3472    +  terminator     rrnG terminator: transcription terminator from the E. coli ribosomal RNA rrnG operon (Albrechtsen et al., 1991)
   3624..3695    +  misc_feature   5' β-globin insulator: insulator upstream of the human β-globin locus (Farrell et al., 2002)
   3700..3746    -  terminator     T7 terminator: transcription terminator for bacteriophage T7 RNA polymerase
   3764..3812    -  polyA_signal   poly(A) signal: synthetic polyadenylation signal
   3893..4196    +  enhancer       CMV enhancer: human cytomegalovirus immediate early enhancer
   4269..4286    -  promoter       CMV promoter (fragment): human cytomegalovirus (CMV) immediate early promoter
   4349..4400    +  promoter       CMVd2 promoter: truncated human cytomegalovirus (CMV) immediate early promoter that yields moderately reduced expression relative to the full-length promoter
