[The description below was written by a language model from this plasmid's Addgene catalogue record and pLannotate feature annotations shown in this document.]
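Description:
pGBW-m4133146 is a mammalian expression plasmid built on the pTwist_CMV_6 backbone for producing the wild-type ORF6 accessory protein of SARS-CoV-2. It is propagated in E. coli as a high-copy plasmid through a ColE1/pUC-type origin and selected with ampicillin via the β-lactamase (AmpR) gene. No mammalian selection marker is recorded or annotated, so the plasmid appears suited to transient transfection rather than stable line generation. The annotated sequence is a 4,470 nt sequencing result.

The ORF6 coding sequence sits at the start of the numbered sequence and is driven by CMV immediate-early regulatory elements, annotated as the CMV enhancer plus promoter fragments lying just upstream across the circular junction. According to the catalogue entry, the backbone supplies a C-terminal tag consisting of a TEV protease cleavage site and a calmodulin-binding peptide (CBP). The feature table detects only a short CBP fragment immediately downstream of the ORF and does not separately annotate the TEV site. CBP allows calcium-dependent capture on calmodulin resin, and TEV cleavage would allow the tag to be removed afterwards. An SV40 polyadenylation signal follows the cassette, though it is annotated on the opposite strand. The expression unit and the bacterial maintenance region are bracketed by T7 and rrnG transcription terminators, a synthetic poly(A) signal and 5' and 3' β-globin insulator elements, which serve to limit read-through and interference between modules.

ORF6 is annotated as an interferon antagonist that retains karyopherin import factors at ER/Golgi membranes, blocking STAT1 nuclear translocation and interferon-stimulated gene expression. The construct is therefore suited to expressing tagged ORF6 in mammalian cells for functional, interaction or affinity-purification studies.
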