Addgene plasmid #153575: pGBW-m4133146
Purpose: Mammalian expression plasmid for SARS-CoV-2 ORF6 protein
Depositing lab: Ginkgo Bioworks & Benjie Chen. Depositing organization: Ginkgo Bioworks.
Backbone
  Vector backbone: pTwist_CMV_6
  Backbone size w/o insert (bp): 4180
  Vector type: Mammalian Expression
Growth in bacteria
  Bacterial resistance: Ampicillin, 100 μg/mL
  Growth temperature: 37°C
  Growth strain: DH5alpha
  Copy number: High Copy
Gene/Insert
  Gene/Insert name: SARS-CoV-2 ORF6 protein
  Species: Severe acute respiratory syndrome coronavirus 2
  Insert size (bp): 179
  Mutation: wt
  Entrez Gene: ORF6 (a.k.a. GU280_gp06)
  Promoter: CMV
  Tag / fusion protein: Cleavable TEV;CBP (C terminal on backbone)
  Cloning method: Unknown
Resource information
  A portion of this plasmid was derived from a plasmid made by: GinkgoBioworks
Depositor comments: NCBI reference sequence: 43740572
How to cite: pGBW-m4133146 was a gift from Ginkgo Bioworks & Benjie Chen (Addgene plasmid # 153575 ; http://n2t.net/addgene:153575 ; RRID:Addgene_153575)
